>Addgene plasmid #219184 | SFFV-PBX4-Brd 241 | addgene full sequence | sequence record 448966 | Addgene NGS Result
ATTTATGCAGAGGCCGAGGCCGCCTCGGCCTCTGAGCTATTCCAGAAGTAGTGAGGAGGCTTTTTTGGAG
GCCTAGGGACGTACCCAATTCGCCCTATAGTGAGTCGTATTACGCGCGCTCACTGGCCGTCGTTTTACAA
CGTCGTGACTGGGAAAACCCTGGCGTTACCCAACTTAATCGCCTTGCAGCACATCCCCCTTTCGCCAGCT
GGCGTAATAGCGAAGAGGCCCGCACCGATCGCCCTTCCCAACAGTTGCGCAGCCTGAATGGCGAATGGG
[124 nt withheld, positions 280-403]
C
[91 nt withheld, positions 405-495]
A
[49 nt withheld, positions 497-545]
CCTTTGACGTTGGAGTCCACGTTCTTT
[37 nt withheld, positions 573-609]
ACCCTATCTCGGTCTATTCTTTTGATTTATAAGGGATTTTGCCGATTTCGGCCTATTGGTTAAAAAATGA
GCTGATTTAACAAAAATTTAACGCGAATTTTAACAAAATATTAACGCTTACAATTTAGGTGGCACTTTTC
GGGGAAATGTGCGCGGAACCCCTATTTGTTTATTTTTCTAAATACATTCAAATATGTATCCGCTCATGAG
ACAATAACCCTGATAAATGCTTCAATAATATTGAAAAAGGAAGAGTATGAGTATTCAACATTTCCGTGTC
GCCCTTATTCCCTTTTTTGCGGCATTTTGCCTTCCTGTTTTTGCTCACCCAGAAACGCTGGTGAAAGTAA
AAGATGCTGAAGATCAGTTGGGTGCACGAGTGGGTTACATCGAACTGGATCTCAACAGCGGTAAGATCCT
TGAGAGTTTTCGCCCCGAAGAACGTTTTCCAATGATGAGCACTTTTAAAGTTCTGCTATGTGGCGCGGTA
TTATCCCGTATTGACGCCGGGCAAGAGCAACTCGGTCGCCGCATACACTATTCTCAGAATGACTTGGTTG
AGTACTCACCAGTCACAGAAAAGCATCTTACGGATGGCATGACAGTAAGAGAATTATGCAGTGCTGCCAT
AACCATGAGTGATAACACTGCGGCCAACTTACTTCTGACAACGATCGGAGGACCGAAGGAGCTAACCGCT
TTTTTGCACAACATGGGGGATCATGTAACTCGCCTTGATCGTTGGGAACCGGAGCTGAATGAAGCCATAC
CAAACGACGAGCGTGACACCACGATGCCTGTAGCAATGGCAACAACGTTGCGCAAACTATTAACTGGCGA
ACTACTTACTCTAGCTTCCCGGCAACAATTAATAGACTGGATGGAGGCGGATAAAGTTGCAGGACCACTT
CTGCGCTCGGCCCTTCCGGCTGGCTGGTTTATTGCTGATAAATCTGGAGCCGGTGAGCGTGGGTCTCGCG
GTATCATTGCAGCACTGGGGCCAGATGGTAAGCCCTCCCGTATCGTAGTTATCTACACGACGGGGAGTCA
GGCAACTATGGATGAACGAAATAGACAGATCGCTGAGATAGGTGCCTCACTGATTAAGCATTGGTAACTG
TCAGACCAAGTTTACTCATATATACTTTAGATTGATTTAAAACTTCATTTTTAATTTAAAAGGATCTAGG
TGAAGATCCTTTTTGATAATCTCATGACCAAAATCCCTTAACGTGAGTTTTCGTTCCACTGAGCGTCAGA
CCCCGTAGAAAAGATCAAAGGATCTTCTTGAGATCCTTTTTTTCTGCGCGTAATCTGCTGCTTGCAAACA
AAAAAACCACCGCTACCAGCGGTGGTTTGTTTGCCGGATCAAGAGCTACCAACTCTTTTTCCGAAGGTAA
CTGGCTTCAGCAGAGCGCAGATACCAAATACTGTTCTTCTAGTGTAGCCGTAGTTAGGCCACCACTTCAA
GAACTCTGTAGCACCGCCTACATACCTCGCTCTGCTAATCCTGTTACCAGTGGCTGCTGCCAGTGGCGAT
AAGTCGTGTCTTACCGGGTTGGACTCAAGACGATAGTTACCGGATAAGGCGCAGCGGTCGGGCTGAACGG
GGGGTTCGTGCACACAGCCCAGCTTGGAGCGAACGACCTACACCGAACTGAGATACCTACAGCGTGAGCT
ATGAGAAAGCGCCACGCTTCCCGAAGGGAGAAAGGCGGACAGGTATCCGGTAAGCGGCAGGGTCGGAACA
GGAGAGCGCACGAGGGAGCTTCCAGGGGGAAACGCCTGGTATCTTTATAGTCCTGTCGGGTTTCGCCACC
TCTGACTTGAGCGTCGATTTTTGTGATGCTCGTCAGGGGGGCGGAGCCTATGGAAAAACGCCAGCAACGC
GGCCTTTTTACGGTTCCTGGCCTTTTGCTGGCCTTTTGCTCACATGTTCTTTCCTGCGTTATCCCCTGAT
TCTGTGGATAACCGTATTACCGCCTTTGAGTGAGCTGATACCGCTCGCCGCAGCCGAACGACCGAGCGCA
GCGAGTCAGTGAGCGAGGAAGCGGAAGAGCGCCCAATACGCAAACCGCCTCTCCCCGCGCGTTGGCCGAT
TCATTAATGCAGCTGGCACGACAGGTTTCCCGACTGGAAAGCGGGCAGTGAGCGCAACGCAATTAATGTG
AGTTAGCTCACTCATTAGGCACCCCAGGCTTTACACTTTATGCTTCCGGCTCGTATGTTGTGTGGAATTG
TGAGCGGATAACAATTTCACACAGGAAACAGCTATGACCATGATTACGCCAAGCGCGCAATTAACCCTCA
CTAAAGGGAACAAAAGCTGGAGCTGCAAGCTTAATGTAGTCTTATGCAATACTCTTGTAGTCTTGCAACA
TGGTAACGATGAGTTAGCAACATGCCTTACAAGGAGAGAAAAAGCACCGTGCATGCCGATTGGTGGAAGT
AAGGTGGTACGATCGTGCCTTATTAGGAAGGCAACAGACGGGTCTGACATGGATTGGACGAACCACTGAA
TTGCCGCATTGCAGAGATATTGTATTTAAGTGCCTAGCTCGATACATAAACGGGTCTCTCTGGTTAGACC
AGATCTGAGCCTGGGAGCTCTCTGGCTAACTAGGGAACCCACTGCTTAAGCCTCAATAAAGCTTGCCTTG
AGTGCTTCAAGTAGTGTGTGCCCGTCTGTTGTGTGACTCTGGTAACTAGAGATCCCTCAGACCCTTTTAG
TCAGTGTGGAAAATCTCTAGCAGTGGCGCCCGAACAGGGACTTGAAAGCGAAAGGGAAACCAGAGGAGCT
CTCTCGACGCAGGACTCGGCTTGCTGAAGCGCGCACGGCAAGAGGCGAGGGGCGGCGACTGGTGAGTACG
CCAAAAATTTTGACTAGCGGAGGCTAGAAGGAGAGAGATGGGTGCGAGAGCGTCAGTATTAAGCGGGGGA
GAATTAGATCGCGATGGGAAAAAATTCGGTTAAGGCCAGGGGGAAAGAAAAAATATAAATTAAAACATAT
AGTATGGGCAAGCAGGGAGCTAGAACGATTCGCAGTTAATCCTGGCCTGTTAGAAACATCAGAAGGCTGT
AGACAAATACTGGGACAGCTACAACCATCCCTTCAGACAGGATCAGAAGAACTTAGATCATTATATAATA
CAGTAGCAACCCTCTATTGTGTGCATCAAAGGATAGAGATAAAAGACACCAAGGAAGCTTTAGACAAGAT
AGAGGAAGAGCAAAACAAAAGTAAGACCACCGCACAGCAAGCGGCCGCTGATCTTCAGACCTGGAGGAGG
AGATATGAGGGACAATTGGAGAAGTGAATTATATAAATATAAAGTAGTAAAAATTGAACCATTAGGAGTA
GCACCCACCAAGGCAAAGAGAAGAGTGGTGCAGAGAGAAAAAAGAGCAGTGGGAATAGGAGCTTTGTTCC
TTGGGTTCTTGGGAGCAGCAGGAAGCACTATGGGCGCAGCGTCAATGACGCTGACGGTACAGGCCAGACA
ATTATTGTCTGGTATAGTGCAGCAGCAGAACAATTTGCTGAGGGCTATTGAGGCGCAACAGCATCTGTTG
CAACTCACAGTCTGGGGCATCAAGCAGCTCCAGGCAAGAATCCTGGCTGTGGAAAGATACCTAAAGGATC
AACAGCTCCTGGGGATTTGGGGTTGCTCTGGAAAACTCATTTGCACCACTGCTGTGCCTTGGAATGCTAG
TTGGAGTAATAAATCTCTGGAACAGATTTGGAATCACACGACCTGGATGGAGTGGGACAGAGAAATTAAC
AATTACACAAGCTTAATACACTCCTTAATTGAAGAATCGCAAAACCAGCAAGAAAAGAATGAACAAGAAT
TATTGGAATTAGATAAATGGGCAAGTTTGTGGAATTGGTTTAACATAACAAATTGGCTGTGGTATATAAA
ATTATTCATAATGATAGTAGGAGGCTTGGTAGGTTTAAGAATAGTTTTTGCTGTACTTTCTATAGTGAAT
AGAGTTAGGCAGGGATATTCACCATTATCGTTTCAGACCCACCTCCCAACCCCGAGGGGACCCGACAGGC
CCGAAGGAATAGAAGAAGAAGGTGGAGAGAGAGACAGAGACAGATCCATTCGATTAGTGAACGGATCTCG
ACGGTATCGGTTAACTTTTAAAAGAAAAGGGGGGATTGGGGGGTACAGTGCAGGGGAAAGAATAGTAGAC
ATAATAGCAACAGACATACAAACTAAAGAATTACAAAAACAAATTACAAAAATTCAAAATTTTATCGATC
ACGAGACTAGCCTCGAGCTGGCTGCAGTAACGCCATTTTGCAAGGCATGGAAAAATACCAAACCAAGAAT
AGAGAAGTTCAGATCAAGGGCGGGTACATGAAAATAGCTAACGTTGGGCCAAACAGGATATCTGCGGTGA
GCAGTTTCGGCCCCGGCCCGGGGCCAAGAACAGATGGTCACCGCAGTTTCGGCCCCGGCCCGAGGCCAAG
AACAGATGGTCCCCAGATATGGCCCAACCCTCAGCAGTTTCTTAAGACCCATCAGATGTTTCCAGGCTCC
CCCAAGGACCTGAAATGACCCTGCGCCTTATTTGAATTAACCAATCAGCCTGCTTCTCGCTTCTGTTCGC
GCGCTTCTGCTTCCCGAGCTCTATAAAAGAGCTCACAACCCCTCACTCGGCGCGCCAGTCCTCCGACAGA
CTGAGTCGGCCGGTCGAATCAAGCTTATCGATACCGTCGACGGATCCGCTAGCCCGCGGTTCGAAATGGC
CGCCCCGCCGCGCCCCGCGCCATCGCCCCCCGCCCCGCGGCGCCTCGACACGAGCGACGTCCTGCAGCAG
ATCATGGCCATCACCGACCAGAGCCTGGACGAGGCACAGGCCAGAAAGCATGCTCTGAATTGCCATCGGA
TGAAGCCTGCTCTGTTCAGCGTGCTCTGTGAGATCAAGGAAAAGACAGTGGTAAGCATCCGTGGCATTCA
AGACGAAGATCCCCCTGACGCCCAGCTCCTGAGGCTGGATAACATGCTGCTGGCTGAGGGCGTGTGCAGG
CCCGAGAAGAGAGGAAGAGGAGGAGCGGTGGCCAGGGCCGGCACAGCAACACCAGGTGGCTGTCCAAATG
ACAATAGCATTGAGCACTCTGACTACAGGGCCAAGCTGTCCCAGATCCGACAGATTTACCACTCTGAGCT
AGAGAAATATGAACAGGCCTGTCGTGAGTTCACCACGCACGTCACCAACCTCCTCCAGGAGCAGAGCAGG
ATGAGGCCTGTCTCCCCTAAGGAGATTGAGCGCATGGTCGGCGCCATTCACGGCAAGTTCAGCGCCATCC
AGATGCAGTTGAAGCAGAGCACCTGTGAGGCAGTGATGACCCTGCGTTCGCGGCTGCTCGATGCCAGGCG
CAAGCGGCGGAATTTCAGCAAGCAGGCGACGGAAGTGCTGAATGAGTATTTTTACTCCCATCTGAACAAC
CCTTACCCCAGCGAAGAAGCCAAAGAAGAGCTGGCCAGGAAGGGCGGCCTCACCATCTCCCAGGTCTCTA
ACTGGTTTGGCAACAAAAGAATCCGGTATAAAAAGAACATGGGGAAGTTTCAAGAAGAGGCTACCATTTA
CACGGGTAAAACGGCTGTGGATACCACGGAAGTTGGGGTCCCAGGGAACCACGCCAGCTGCCTGTCAACA
CCTAGCTCCGGCTCCTCTGGACCCTTCCCGCTGCCCAGCGCTGGGGACGCCTTCCTCACCCTGCGGACTC
TGGCCTCTCTCCAGCCTCCTCCTGGGGGAGGCTGCCTGCAGTCCCAGGCCCAGGGTAGCTGGCAGGGGGC
CACCCCCCAACCTGCAACTGCCTCACCTGCTGGAGACCCTGGCAGCATCAACTCCAGTACATCTAATTAG
ACCGGTCGGATCCCCCGGGCTGCAGGAATTCGAGCATCTTACCGCCATTTATTCCCATATTTGTTCTGTT
TTTCTTGATTTGGGTATACATTTAAATGTTAATAAAACAAAATGGTGGGGCAATCATTTACATTTTTAGG
GATATGTAATTACTAGTTCAGGTGTATTGCCACAAGACAAACATGTTAAGAAACTTTCCCGTTATTTACG
CTCTGTTCCTGTTAATCAACCTCTGGATTACAAAATTTGTGAAAGATTGACTGATATTCTTAACTATGTT
GCTCCTTTTACGCTGTGTGGATATGCTGCTTTAATGCCTCTGTATCATGCTATTGCTTCCCGTACGGCTT
TCGTTTTCTCCTCCTTGTATAAATCCTGGTTGCTGTCTCTTTATGAGGAGTTGTGGCCCGTTGTCCGTCA
ACGTGGCGTGGTGTGCTCTGTGTTTGCTGACGCAACCCCCACTGGCTGGGGCATTGCCACCACCTGTCAA
CTCCTTTCTGGGACTTTCGCTTTCCCCCTCCCGATCGCCACGGCAGAACTCATCGCCGCCTGCCTTGCCC
GCTGCTGGACAGGGGCTAGGTTGCTGGGCACTGATAATTCCGTGGTGTTGTCGGGGAAGCTGACGTCCTT
TGCAATTCGATATCAAGCTGTACCTTCTAGATGTACACACCCGGTAGCGCTTCTAGACCAATGACTTACA
AGGCAGCTGTAGATCTTAGCCACTTTTTAAAAGAAAAGGGGGGACTGGAAGGGCTAATTCACTCCCAACG
AAGACAAGATCTGCTTTTTGCTTGTACTGGGTCTCTCTGGTTAGACCAGATCTGAGCCTGGGAGCTCTCT
GGCTAACTAGGGAACCCACTGCTTAAGCCTCAATAAAGCTTGCCTTGAGTGCTTCAAGTAGTGTGTGCCC
GTCTGTTGTGTGACTCTGGTAACTAGAGATCCCTCAGACCCTTTTAGTCAGTGTGGAAAATCTCTAGCAG
TAGTAGTTCATGTCATCTTATTATTCAGTATTTATAACTTGCAAAGAAATGAATATCAGAGAGTGAGAGG
AACTTGTTTATTGCAGCTTATAATGGTTACAAATAAAGCAATAGCATCACAAATTTCACAAATAAAGCAT
TTTTTTCACTGCATTCTAGTTGTGGTTTGTCCAAACTCATCAATGTATCTTATCATGTCTGGCTCTAGCT
ATCCCGCCCCTAACTCCGCCCATCCCGCCCCTAACTCCGCCCAGTTCCGCCCATTCTCCGCCCCATGGCT
GACTAATTTTTTTT
Features (pLannotate 1.2.2; 29 found; start..end, strand, type, name):
     94..112     -  promoter       T7 promoter: promoter for bacteriophage T7 RNA polymerase
    120..275     +  CDS            lacZα (fragment): LacZα fragment of β-galactosidase; lacZ fragment
    280..708     +  rep_origin     f1 ori (sequence partly withheld): f1 bacteriophage origin of replication; arrow indicates direction of (+) strand synthesis
    761..865     +  promoter       AmpR promoter: bla
    866..1726    +  CDS            AmpR: β-lactamase; bla; confers resistance to ampicillin, carbenicillin, and related antibiotics
   1897..2485    +  rep_origin     ori: high-copy-number ColE1/pMB1/pBR322/pUC origin of replication
   2668..2760    +  CDS            lacI (fragment): lac repressor; lacI; The lac repressor binds to the lac operator to inhibit transcription in E. coli. This inhibition can be relieved by adding lactose or isopropyl-β-D-thiogalactopyranoside (IPTG).
   2773..2794    +  protein_bind   CAP binding site: CAP binding activates transcription in the presence of cAMP. E. coli catabolite activator protein
   2809..2839    +  promoter       lac promoter: promoter for the E. coli lac operon
   2847..2863    +  protein_bind   lac operator: The lac repressor binds to the lac operator to inhibit transcription in E. coli. This inhibition can be relieved by adding lactose or isopropyl-β-D-thiogalactopyranoside (IPTG). lac repressor encoded by lacI
   2908..2926    +  promoter       T3 promoter: promoter for bacteriophage T3 RNA polymerase
   2954..3180    +  promoter       RSV promoter: Rous sarcoma virus enhancer/promoter
   3181..3361    +  LTR            5' LTR (truncated): truncated 5' long terminal repeat (LTR) from HIV-1
   3408..3533    +  misc_feature   HIV-1 Ψ: packaging signal of human immunodeficiency virus type 1
   3517..3880    +  CDS            HIV-1 gag (fragment): gag protein from human immunodeficiency virus 1; gag
   4026..4259    +  misc_feature   RRE: The Rev response element (RRE) of HIV-1 allows for Rev-dependent mRNA export from the nucleus to the cytoplasm.
   4636..4736    +  CDS            Rev (fragment): human immunodeficiency virus 1 (HIV-1) Rev protein; rev; enhances nuclear export of unspliced and incompletely spliced viral mRNAs
   4755..4872    +  misc_feature   cPPT/CTS: central polypurine tract and central termination sequence of HIV-1
   4906..5307    +  promoter       SFFV promoter: spleen focus-forming virus long terminal repeat (LTR) promoter
   5317..5340    +  misc_feature   MCS (fragment): pBluescript multiple cloning site
   5365..6486    +  CDS            PBX4: PBX4_HUMAN - Experimental evidence at protein level: Swiss-Prot protein existence level 1. From Homo sapiens (Human).
   6497..6522    +  misc_feature   MCS (fragment): pBluescript multiple cloning site
   6522..6581    +  CDS            S (fragment): HBSAG_WHV6 - Experimental evidence at transcript level: Swiss-Prot protein existence level 2. The middle envelope protein plays an important role in the budding of the virion. It is involved in the induction of budding in a nucleocapsid independent way. In this process the majority of envelope proteins bud to form subviral lipoprotein particles of 22 nm of diameter that do not contain a nucleocapsid (By similarity). From Woodchuck hepatitis B virus (isolate w64/pWS23) (WHV).
   6713..7116    +  misc_feature   WPRE: woodchuck hepatitis virus posttranscriptional regulatory element
   7174..7233    +  CDS            nef (fragment): NEF_HV1Z2 - Experimental evidence at protein level: Swiss-Prot protein existence level 1. Extracellular Nef protein targets CD4(+) T-lymphocytes for apoptosis by interacting with CXCR4 surface receptors. From Human immunodeficiency virus type 1 group M subtype D (isolate Z2/CDC-Z34) (HIV-1).
   7235..7468    +  LTR            3' LTR (ΔU3): self-inactivating 3' long terminal repeat (LTR) from HIV-1
   7540..7661    +  polyA_signal   SV40 poly(A) signal: SV40 polyadenylation signal
   7680..7701    +  rep_origin     SV40 ori (fragment): SV40 origin of replication
   7701..73      +  rep_origin     SV40 ori (across the origin): SV40 origin of replication
