[The description below was written by a language model from this plasmid's Addgene catalogue record and pLannotate feature annotations shown in this document.]
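Description:
SFFV-PBX4-Brd 241 is a lentiviral expression plasmid built on the SFFV-MCS backbone, carrying the human transcription factor PBX4 together with a construct-specific DNA barcode. It is propagated in E. coli through a high-copy ColE1/pUC-type origin with ampicillin selection (β-lactamase under its own promoter). The bacterial portion also retains pBluescript-like remnants: an f1 origin, lacZα and lac regulatory fragments, and T7 and T3 promoters. The sequenced plasmid is 7,763 nt, consistent with the stated backbone and insert sizes.

The viral cassette has a third-generation, self-inactivating layout. An RSV promoter fused to a truncated HIV-1 5' LTR drives production of the genomic RNA in packaging cells. This is followed by the Ψ packaging signal with a gag fragment, the Rev response element for Rev-dependent nuclear export, and the cPPT/CTS. Downstream, the spleen focus-forming virus (SFFV) promoter drives the PBX4 coding sequence, which was cloned between two retained restriction sites in the multiple cloning site. No epitope tag, fluorescent reporter or mammalian selection marker is annotated. A WPRE follows the coding sequence to enhance transcript stability and expression. According to the depositor, the barcode was inserted at an XbaI site after the WPRE, giving the order SFFV–TF–WPRE–barcode. The barcode is not itself annotated in the feature table. Its placement upstream of the ΔU3 3' LTR would put it within the expressed transcript. An SV40 poly(A) signal and SV40 origin lie beyond the LTR.

The plasmid belongs to a barcoded transcription factor collection for combinatorial screening in immune cell reprogramming, where the barcode identifies which factor a transduced cell received.
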