Addgene plasmid #219184: SFFV-PBX4-Brd 241
Purpose: Transcription factor PBX4 with a specific barcode assigned.
Depositing lab: Filipe Pereira. Depositing organization: Center for Neuroscience and Cell Biology, University of Coimbra. Publication: A combinatorial transcription factor screening platform for immune cell reprogramming. Kurochkin I, Altman AR, Caiado I, Pertiga-Cabral D, Halitzki E, Minaeva M, Zimmermannova O, Henriques-Oliveira L, Klein D, Nair M, Oliveira D, Cajal LR, Knittel R, Feick C, Ringner M, Martin M, Cirovic B, Pires CF, Rosa FF, Sitnicka E, Theis FJ, Pereira CF. Cell Syst. 2026 Jan 21;17(1):101457. doi: 10.1016/j.cels.2025.101457. Epub 2026 Jan 14. PubMed 41539305.
Backbone
  Vector backbone: SFFV-MCS
  Backbone size w/o insert (bp): 6638
  Vector type: Lentiviral
Growth in bacteria
  Bacterial resistance: Ampicillin, 100 μg/mL
  Growth temperature: 37°C
  Growth strain: NEB Stable
  Copy number: High Copy
Gene/Insert
  Gene/Insert name: PBX4
  Species: H. sapiens (human)
  Insert size (bp): 1125
  Entrez Gene: PBX4
  Promoter: The spleen focus-forming virus (SFFV) promoter
  Cloning method: Restriction Enzyme; 5′ cloning site Bsp119I (not destroyed); 3′ cloning site BstHI (not destroyed)
Terms and licenses: Academic/Nonprofit Terms; Industry Terms: Not Available to Industry
Depositor comments: Barcode sequence cloned into XbaI restriction site. Design of plasmid is as follows: SFFV-[TF sequence]-WPRE-[Barcode sequence].
How to cite: SFFV-PBX4-Brd 241 was a gift from Filipe Pereira (Addgene plasmid # 219184 ; http://n2t.net/addgene:219184 ; RRID:Addgene_219184)
