>Addgene plasmid #219184 | SFFV-PBX4-Brd 241 | depositor partial sequence | sequence record 428032 | TF ORF
ATGGCCGCCCCGCCGCGCCCCGCGCCATCGCCCCCCGCCCCGCGGCGCCTCGACACGAGCGACGTCCTGC
AGCAGATCATGGCCATCACCGACCAGAGCCTGGACGAGGCACAGGCCAGAAAGCATGCTCTGAATTGCCA
TCGGATGAAGCCTGCTCTGTTCAGCGTGCTCTGTGAGATCAAGGAAAAGACAGTGGTAAGCATCCGTGGC
ATTCAAGACGAAGATCCCCCTGACGCCCAGCTCCTGAGGCTGGATAACATGCTGCTGGCTGAGGGCGTGT
GCAGGCCCGAGAAGAGAGGAAGAGGAGGAGCGGTGGCCAGGGCCGGCACAGCAACACCAGGTGGCTGTCC
AAATGACAATAGCATTGAGCACTCTGACTACAGGGCCAAGCTGTCCCAGATCCGACAGATTTACCACTCT
GAGCTAGAGAAATATGAACAGGCCTGTCGTGAGTTCACCACGCACGTCACCAACCTCCTCCAGGAGCAGA
GCAGGATGAGGCCTGTCTCCCCTAAGGAGATTGAGCGCATGGTCGGCGCCATTCACGGCAAGTTCAGCGC
CATCCAGATGCAGTTGAAGCAGAGCACCTGTGAGGCAGTGATGACCCTGCGTTCGCGGCTGCTCGATGCC
AGGCGCAAGCGGCGGAATTTCAGCAAGCAGGCGACGGAAGTGCTGAATGAGTATTTTTACTCCCATCTGA
ACAACCCTTACCCCAGCGAAGAAGCCAAAGAAGAGCTGGCCAGGAAGGGCGGCCTCACCATCTCCCAGGT
CTCTAACTGGTTTGGCAACAAAAGAATCCGGTATAAAAAGAACATGGGGAAGTTTCAAGAAGAGGCTACC
ATTTACACGGGTAAAACGGCTGTGGATACCACGGAAGTTGGGGTCCCAGGGAACCACGCCAGCTGCCTGT
CAACACCTAGCTCCGGCTCCTCTGGACCCTTCCCGCTGCCCAGCGCTGGGGACGCCTTCCTCACCCTGCG
GACTCTGGCCTCTCTCCAGCCTCCTCCTGGGGGAGGCTGCCTGCAGTCCCAGGCCCAGGGTAGCTGGCAG
GGGGCCACCCCCCAACCTGCAACTGCCTCACCTGCTGGAGACCCTGGCAGCATCAACTCCAGTACATCTA
ATTAG
