>Addgene plasmid #219184 | SFFV-PBX4-Brd 241 | depositor partial sequence | sequence record 428033 | Barcode sequence
TGTACACACCCGGTAGCGCT
